Addgene plasmid #179958: pCG_IFITM1-IRES_eGFP
Purpose: Expression vector for human IFITM1. Co-expresses GFP controlled by an IRES element.
Depositing lab: Frank Kirchhoff & Konstantin Sparrer. Depositing organization: Universitaet Ulm. Publication: IFITM proteins promote SARS-CoV-2 infection and are targets for virus inhibition in vitro. Prelli Bozzo C, Nchioua R, Volcic M, Koepke L, Kruger J, Schutz D, Heller S, Sturzel CM, Kmiec D, Conzelmann C, Muller J, Zech F, Braun E, Gross R, Wettstein L, Weil T, Weiss J, Diofano F, Rodriguez Alfonso AA, Wiese S, Sauter D, Munch J, Goffinet C, Catanese A, Schon M, Boeckers TM, Stenger S, Sato K, Just S, Kleger A, Sparrer KMJ, Kirchhoff F. Nat Commun. 2021 Jul 28;12(1):4584. 10.1038/s41467-021-24817-y PubMed 34321474.
Backbone
  Vector backbone: pCG
  Vector type: Mammalian Expression
Growth in bacteria
  Bacterial resistance: Ampicillin, 100 μg/mL
  Growth temperature: 37°C
  Growth strain: DH5alpha
  Copy number: High Copy
Gene/Insert
  Gene/Insert name: IFITM1
  Species: H. sapiens (human)
  Mutation: P13A
  Entrez Gene: IFITM1 (a.k.a. 9-27, CD225, DSPA2a, IFI17, LEU13)
  Cloning method: Restriction Enzyme; 5′ cloning site Unknown (unknown if destroyed); 3′ cloning site Unknown (unknown if destroyed)
Terms and licenses: Academic/Nonprofit Terms; Industry Terms: Not Available to Industry
How to cite: pCG_IFITM1-IRES_eGFP was a gift from Frank Kirchhoff & Konstantin Sparrer (Addgene plasmid # 179958 ; http://n2t.net/addgene:179958 ; RRID:Addgene_179958)
