[The description below was written by a language model from this plasmid's Addgene catalogue record and pLannotate feature annotations shown in this document.]
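Description:
pCG_IFITM1-IRES_eGFP is a mammalian expression plasmid of about 6.7 kb, built on the pCG backbone, for transient expression of human IFITM1 together with a green fluorescent reporter. It is propagated in E. coli as a high-copy plasmid through a ColE1/pUC-type origin and selected with ampicillin via the β-lactamase gene. An f1 origin, a T7 promoter and short remnants of lacZα, lacI, rop and bom are also annotated; these appear to be backbone leftovers. No mammalian selection marker is annotated. An SV40 early promoter segment lies on the opposite strand downstream of the expression cassette with no annotated gene under its control, and the record does not state its function here.

The payload is a single bicistronic transcription unit. The human cytomegalovirus immediate early enhancer and promoter, followed by the HSV thymidine kinase 5' UTR, drive the IFITM1 coding sequence, which the catalogue lists as carrying a P13A change. Downstream, an encephalomyocarditis virus IRES allows cap-independent translation of a GFP open reading frame from the same mRNA. The annotation tool matched this frame to an Aequorea-derived green variant, while the catalogue calls it eGFP. Green fluorescence therefore marks the cells that also express IFITM1 without fusing a tag to the protein. The transcript is completed by a rabbit β-globin intron, a short β-globin exon fragment and the β-globin polyadenylation signal, which support splicing and 3' end processing.

IFITM1 is an interferon-induced transmembrane protein that affects viral entry. The plasmid was deposited with work examining how IFITM proteins influence SARS-CoV-2 infection, and it suits overexpression experiments in which transfected cells are identified or gated by GFP.
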