Features (pLannotate 1.2.2; 19 found; start..end, strand, type, name):
      1..304     +  enhancer       CMV enhancer: human cytomegalovirus immediate early enhancer
    305..508     +  promoter       CMV promoter: human cytomegalovirus (CMV) immediate early promoter
    598..637     +  5'UTR          HSV TK 5'-UTR: 5' untranslated region from the herpes simplex virus thymidine kinase gene
    669..1043    +  CDS            IFITM1: IFM1_HUMAN - Also known as CD225, IFI17. Experimental evidence at protein level: Swiss-Prot protein existence level 1. IFN-induced antiviral protein which inhibits the entry of viruses to the host cell cytoplasm, permitting endocytosis, but preventing subsequent viral fusion and release of viral contents into the cytosol. Active against multiple viruses, including influenza A virus, SARS coronaviruses (SARS-CoV and SARS-CoV-2), Marburg virus (MARV), Ebola virus (EBOV), Dengue virus (DNV), West Nile virus (WNV), human immunodeficiency virus type 1 (HIV-1) and hepatitis C virus (HCV) (PubMed:263
   1109..1660    +  misc_feature   IRES: internal ribosome entry site (IRES) of the encephalomyocarditis virus (EMCV)
   1663..2379    +  CDS            sg25: sg25 is a basic (constitutively fluorescent) green fluorescent protein published in 1997, derived from Aequorea victoria.
   2402..2974    +  intron         β-globin intron: intron from rabbit β-globin gene
   2978..3100    +  CDS            HBB: HBB_COLGU - Experimental evidence at transcript level: Swiss-Prot protein existence level 2. Involved in oxygen transport from the lung to the various peripheral tissues. From Colobus guereza (Mantled guereza) (Eastern black-and-white colobus monkey).
   3171..3226    +  polyA_signal   β-globin poly(A) signal: rabbit β-globin polyadenylation signal (Gil and Proudfoot, 1987)
   3566..3755    -  promoter       SV40 promoter: SV40 early promoter
   3755..3809    -  CDS            lacI (fragment): lac repressor; lacI; The lac repressor binds to the lac operator to inhibit transcription in E. coli. This inhibition can be relieved by adding lactose or isopropyl-β-D-thiogalactopyranoside (IPTG).
   3992..4580    -  rep_origin     ori: high-copy-number ColE1/pMB1/pBR322/pUC origin of replication
   4751..5611    -  CDS            AmpR: β-lactamase; bla; confers resistance to ampicillin, carbenicillin, and related antibiotics
   5612..5716    -  promoter       AmpR promoter: bla
   5811..5846    +  CDS            rop (fragment): Rop protein, which maintains plasmids at low copy number; rop
   5948..6047    +  misc_feature   bom (fragment): basis of mobility region from pBR322
   6075..6503    -  rep_origin     f1 ori (sequence partly withheld): f1 bacteriophage origin of replication; arrow indicates direction of (+) strand synthesis
   6507..6664    -  CDS            lacZα (fragment): LacZα fragment of β-galactosidase; lacZ fragment
   6667..6685    +  promoter       T7 promoter: promoter for bacteriophage T7 RNA polymerase
>Addgene plasmid #179958 | pCG_IFITM1-IRES_eGFP | addgene full sequence | sequence record 353617 | Addgene NGS Result
CGTTACATAACTTACGGTAAATGGCCCGCCTGGCTGACCGCCCAACGACCCCCGCCCATTGACGTCAATA
ATGACGTATGTTCCCATAGTAACGCCAATAGGGACTTTCCATTGACGTCAATGGGTGGAGTATTTACGGT
AAACTGCCCACTTGGCAGTACATCAAGTGTATCATATGCCAAGTACGCCCCCTATTGACGTCAATGACGG
TAAATGGCCCGCCTGGCATTATGCCCAGTACATGACCTTATGGGACTTTCCTACTTGGCAGTACATCTAC
GTATTAGTCATCGCTATTACCATGGTGATGCGGTTTTGGCAGTACATCAATGGGCGTGGATAGCGGTTTG
ACTCACGGGGATTTCCAAGTCTCCACCCCATTGACGTCAATGGGAGTTTGTTTTGGCACCAAAATCAACG
GGACTTTCCAAAATGTCGTAACAACTCCGCCCCATTGACGCAAATGGGCGGTAGGCGTGTACGGTGGGAG
GTCTATATAAGCAGAGCTCGTTTAGTGAACCGTCAGATCGCCTGGAGACGCCATCCACGCTGTTTTGACC
TCCATAGAAGACACCGGGACCGATCCAGCCTCCGGGGGATCTTGGTGGCGTGAAACTCCCGCACCTCTTC
GGCCAGCGCCTTGTAGAAGCGCGTAGGCCTTCTAGAATATGCACAAGGAGGAACATGAGGTGGCTGTGCT
GGGGGCACCCCCCAGCACCATCCTTCCAAGGTCCACCGTGATCAACATCCACAGCGAGACCTCCGTGCCC
GACCATGTCGTCTGGTCCCTGTTCAACACCCTCTTCTTGAACTGGTGCTGTCTGGGCTTCATAGCATTCG
CCTACTCCGTGAAGTCTAGGGACAGGAAGATGGTTGGCGACGTGACCGGGGCCCAGGCCTATGCCTCCAC
CGCCAAGTGCCTGAACATCTGGGCCCTGATTCTGGGCATCCTCATGACCATTGGATTCATCCTGTTACTG
GTATTCGGCTCTGTGACAGTCTACCATATTATGTTACAGATAATACAGGAAAAACGGGGTTACTAGTAGA
CGCGTCGGATCCCGGAGTACTACAAAGACTGCTGACGCGAATTCCGCCCCCCCCCCTAACGTTACTGGCC
GAAGCCGCTTGGAATAAGGCCGGTGTGCGTTTGTCTATATGTTATTTTCCACCATATTGCCGTCTTTTGG
CAATGTGAGGGCCCGGAAACCTGGCCCTGTCTTCTTGACGAGCATTCCTAGGGGTCTTTCCCCTCTCGCC
AAAGGAATGCAAGGTCTGTTGAATGTCGTGAAGGAAGCAGTTCCTCTGGAAGCTTCTTGAAGACAAACAA
CGTCTGTAGCGACCCTTTGCAGGCAGCGGAACCCCCCACCTGGCGACAGGTGCCTCTGCGGCCAAAAGCC
ACGTGTATAAGATACACCTGCAAAGGCGGCACAACCCCAGTGCCACGTTGTGAGTTGGATAGTTGTGGAA
AGAGTCAAATGGCTCTCCTCAAGCGTATTCAACAAGGGGCTGAAGGATGCCCAGAAGGTACCCCATTGTA
TGGGATCTGATCTGGGGCCTCGGTGCACATGCTTTACATGTGTTTAGTCGAGGTTAAAAAACGTCTAGGC
CCCCCGAACCACGGGGACGTGGTTTTCCTTTGAAAAACACGATGATAATACCATGGCTAGCAAAGGAGAA
GAACTCTTCACTGGAGTTGTCCCAATTCTTGTTGAATTAGATGGTGATGTTAACGGCCACAAGTTCTCTG
TCAGTGGAGAGGGTGAAGGTGATGCAACATACGGAAAACTTACCCTGAAGTTCATCTGCACTACTGGCAA
ACTGCCTGTTCCATGGCCAACACTAGTCACTACTCTGTGCTATGGTGTTCAATGCTTTTCAAGATACCCG
GATCATATGAAACGGCATGACTTTTTCAAGAGTGTCATGCCCGAAGGTTATGTACAGGAAAGGACCATCT
TCTTCAAAGATGACGGCAACTACAAGACACGTGCTGAAGTCAAGTTTGAAGGTGATACCCTTGTTAATAG
AATCGAGTTAAAAGGTATTGACTTCAAGGAAGATGGCAACATTCTGGGACACAAATTGGAATACAACTAT
AACTCACACAATGTATACATCATGGCAGACAAACAAAAGAATGGAATCAAAGTGAACTTCAAGACCCGCC
ACAACATTGAAGATGGAAGCGTTCAACTAGCAGACCATTATCAACAAAATACTCCAATTGGCGATGGCCC
TGTCCTTTTACCAGACAACCATTACCTGTCCACACAATCTGCCCTTTCGAAAGATCCCAACGAAAAGAGA
GACCACATGGTCCTTCTTGAGTTTGTAACAGCTGCTGGGATTACACATGGCATGGATGAACTGTACAACT
AAGGATCCTGAGAACTTCAGGGTGAGTTTGGGGACCCTTGATTGTTCTTTCTTTTTCGCTATTGTAAAAT
TCATGTTATATGGAGGGGGCAAAGTTTTCAGGGTGTTGTTTAGAATGGGAAGATGTCCCTTGTATCACCA
TGGACCCTCATGATAATTTTGTTTCTTTCACTTTCTACTCTGTTGACAACCATTGTCTCCTCTTATTTTC
TTTTCATTTTCTGTAACTTTTTCGTTAAACTTTAGCTTGCATTTGTAACGAATTTTTAAATTCACTTTTG
TTTATTTGTCAGATTGTAAGTACTTTCTCTAATCACTTTTTTTTCAAGGCAATCAGGGTATATTATATTG
TACTTCAGCACAGTTTTAGAGAACAATTGTTATAATTAAATGATAAGGTAGAATATTTCTGCATATAAAT
TCTGGCTGGCGTGGAAATATTCTTATTGGTAGAAACAACTACACCCTGGTCATCATCCTGCCTTTCTCTT
TATGGTTACAATGATATACACTGTTTGAGATGAGGATAAAATACTCTGAGTCCAAACCGGGCCCCTCTGC
TAACCATGTTCATGCCTTCTTCTCTTTCCTACAGCTCCTGGGCAACGTGCTGGTTGTTGTGCTGTCTCAT
CATTTTGGCAAAGAATTCACTCCTCAGGTGCAGGCTGCCTATCAGAAGGTGGTGGCTGGTGTGGCCAATG
CCCTGGCTCACAAATACCACTGAGATCTTTTTCCCTCTGCCAAAAATTATGGGGACATCATGAAGCCCCT
TGAGCATCTGACTTCTGGCTAATAAAGGAAATTTATTTTCATTGCAATAGTGTGTTGGAATTTTTTGTGT
CTCTCACTCGGAAGGACATATGGGAGGGCAAATCATTTAAAACATCAGAATGAGTATTTGGTTTAGAGTT
TGGCAACATATGCCCATATGCTGGCTGCCATGAACAAAGGTTGGCTATAAAGAGGTCATCAGTATATGAA
ACAGCCCCCTGCTGTCCATTCCTTATTCCATAGAAAAGCCTTGACTTGAGGTTAGATTTTTTTTATATTT
TGTTTTGTGTTATTTTTTTCTTTAACATCCCTAAAATTTTCCTTACATGTTTTACTAGCCAGATTTTTCC
TCCTCTCCTGACTACTCCCAGTCATAGCTGTCCCTCTTCTCTTATGGAGATCCCTCGAGGAGCTTTTTGC
AAAAGCCTAGGCCTCCAAAAAAGCCTCTTCACTACTTCTGGAATAGCTCAGAGGCCGAGGCGGCCTCGGC
CTCTGCATAAATAAAAAAAATTAGTCAGCCATGGGGCGGAGAATGGGCGGAACTGGGCGGAGTTAGGGGC
GGGATGGGCGGAGTTAGGGGCGGGACTATGGTTGCTGACTAATTGCTGCATTAATGAATCGGCCAACGCG
CGGGGAGAGGCGGTTTGCGTATTGGGCGCTCTTCCGCTTCCTCGCTCACTGACTCGCTGCGCTCGGTCGT
TCGGCTGCGGCGAGCGGTATCAGCTCACTCAAAGGCGGTAATACGGTTATCCACAGAATCAGGGGATAAC
GCAGGAAAGAACATGTGAGCAAAAGGCCAGCAAAAGGCCAGGAACCGTAAAAAGGCCGCGTTGCTGGCGT
TTTTCCATAGGCTCCGCCCCCCTGACGAGCATCACAAAAATCGACGCTCAAGTCAGAGGTGGCGAAACCC
GACAGGACTATAAAGATACCAGGCGTTTCCCCCTGGAAGCTCCCTCGTGCGCTCTCCTGTTCCGACCCTG
CCGCTTACCGGATACCTGTCCGCCTTTCTCCCTTCGGGAAGCGTGGCGCTTTCTCATAGCTCACGCTGTA
GGTATCTCAGTTCGGTGTAGGTCGTTCGCTCCAAGCTGGGCTGTGTGCACGAACCCCCCGTTCAGCCCGA
CCGCTGCGCCTTATCCGGTAACTATCGTCTTGAGTCCAACCCGGTAAGACACGACTTATCGCCACTGGCA
GCAGCCACTGGTAACAGGATTAGCAGAGCGAGGTATGTAGGCGGTGCTACAGAGTTCTTGAAGTGGTGGC
CTAACTACGGCTACACTAGAAGAACAGTATTTGGTATCTGCGCTCTGCTGAAGCCAGTTACCTTCGGAAA
AAGAGTTGGTAGCTCTTGATCCGGCAAACAAACCACCGCTGGTAGCGGTGGTTTTTTTGTTTGCAAGCAG
CAGATTACGCGCAGAAAAAAAGGATCTCAAGAAGATCCTTTGATCTTTTCTACGGGGTCTGACGCTCAGT
GGAACGAAAACTCACGTTAAGGGATTTTGGTCATGAGATTATCAAAAAGGATCTTCACCTAGATCCTTTT
AAATTAAAAATGAAGTTTTAAATCAATCTAAAGTATATATGAGTAAACTTGGTCTGACAGTTACCAATGC
TTAATCAGTGAGGCACCTATCTCAGCGATCTGTCTATTTCGTTCATCCATAGTTGCCTGACTCCCCGTCG
TGTAGATAACTACGATACGGGAGGGCTTACCATCTGGCCCCAGTGCTGCAATGATACCGCGAGACCCACG
CTCACCGGCTCCAGATTTATCAGCAATAAACCAGCCAGCCGGAAGGGCCGAGCGCAGAAGTGGTCCTGCA
ACTTTATCCGCCTCCATCCAGTCTATTAATTGTTGCCGGGAAGCTAGAGTAAGTAGTTCGCCAGTTAATA
GTTTGCGCAACGTTGTTGCCATTGCTACAGGCATCGTGGTGTCACGCTCGTCGTTTGGTATGGCTTCATT
CAGCTCCGGTTCCCAACGATCAAGGCGAGTTACATGATCCCCCATGTTGTGCAAAAAAGCGGTTAGCTCC
TTCGGTCCTCCGATCGTTGTCAGAAGTAAGTTGGCCGCAGTGTTATCACTCATGGTTATGGCAGCACTGC
ATAATTCTCTTACTGTCATGCCATCCGTAAGATGCTTTTCTGTGACTGGTGAGTACTCAACCAAGTCATT
CTGAGAATAGTGTATGCGGCGACCGAGTTGCTCTTGCCCGGCGTCAATACGGGATAATACCGCGCCACAT
AGCAGAACTTTAAAAGTGCTCATCATTGGAAAACGTTCTTCGGGGCGAAAACTCTCAAGGATCTTACCGC
TGTTGAGATCCAGTTCGATGTAACCCACTCGTGCACCCAACTGATCTTCAGCATCTTTTACTTTCACCAG
CGTTTCTGGGTGAGCAAAAACAGGAAGGCAAAATGCCGCAAAAAAGGGAATAAGGGCGACACGGAAATGT
TGAATACTCATACTCTTCCTTTTTCAATATTATTGAAGCATTTATCAGGGTTATTGTCTCATGAGCGGAT
ACATATTTGAATGTATTTAGAAAAATAAACAAATAGGGGTTCCGCGCACATTTCCCCGAAAAGTGCCACC
TGACGTCTAAGAAACCATTATTATCATGACATTAACCTATAAAAATAGGCGTATCACGAGGCCCTTTCGT
CTCGCGCGTTTCGGTGATGACGGTGAAAACCTCTGACACATGCAGCTCCCGGAGACGGTCACAGCTTGTC
TGTAAGCGGATGCCGGGAGCAGACAAGCCCGTCAGGGCGCGTCAGCGGGTGTTGGCGGGTGTCGGGGCTG
GCTTAACTATGCGGCATCAGAGCAGATTGTACTGAGAGTGCACCATATGCGGTGTGAAATACCGCACAGA
TGCGTAAGGAGAAAATACCGCATCAGGAAATTGTAAGCGTTAATATTTTGTTAAAATTCGCGTTAAATTT
TTGTTAAATCAGCTCATTTTTTAACCAATAGGCCGAAATCGGCAAAATCCCTTATAAATCAAAAGAATAG
ACCGAGATAGGGT
[37 nt withheld, positions 6174-6210]
AAAGAACGTGGACTCCAACGTCAAAGG
[49 nt withheld, positions 6238-6286]
T
[91 nt withheld, positions 6288-6378]
G
[124 nt withheld, positions 6380-6503]
CCATTCGCCATTCAGGCTGCGCAACTGTTGGGAAGGGCGATCGGTGCGGGCCTCTTCGCTATTACGCCAG
CTGGCGAAAGGGGGATGTGCTGCAAGGCGATTAAGTTGGGTAACGCCAGGGTTTTCCCAGTCACGACGTT
GTAAAACGACGGCCAGTGAATTGTAATACGACTCACTATAGGGCGAATTCGAGCTCGCCC
